>Addgene plasmid #122767 | pAC10044_pLX-LZB_NpuDnaE(C)-mScarlet(insCys;141-232)-IRES-GFP | depositor full sequence | sequence record 234269 | pAC10044_pLX-LZB_NpuDnaE(C)-mScarlet(insCys;141-232)-IRES-GFP sequence 9162 bps
CCCGGGGTTATTAATAGTAATCAATTACGGGGTCATTAGTTCATAGCCCATATATGGAGTTCCGCGTTAC
ATAACTTACGGTAAATGGCCCGCCTGGCTGACCGCCCAACGACCCCCGCCCATTGACGTCAATAATGACG
TATGTTCCCATAGTAACGCCAATAGGGACTTTCCATTGACGTCAATGGGTGGAGTATTTACGGTAAACTG
CCCACTTGGCAGTACATCAAGTGTATCATATGCCAAGTACGCCCCCTATTGACGTCAATGACGGTAAATG
GCCCGCCTGGCATTATGCCCAGTACATGACCTTATGGGACTTTCCTACTTGGCAGTACATCTACGTATTA
GTCATCGCTATTACCATGGTGATGCGGTTTTGGCAGTACATCAATGGGCGTGGATAGCGGTTTGACTCAC
GGGGATTTCCAAGTCTCCACCCCATTGACGTCAATGGGAGTTTGTTTTGGCACCAAAATCAACGGGACTT
TCCAAAATGTCGTAACAACTCCGCCCCATTGACGCAAATGGGCGGTAGGCGTGTACGGTGGGAGGTCTAT
ATAAGCAGAGCTCTCTGGCTAACTGTCGGGATCAACAAGTTTGTACAAAAAAGCAGGCTCCGAATTCACC
GGTGCCGCCACCATGGCTCAACTGAAGAAGAAACTCCAGGCCAATAAGAAAGAACTGGCACAGCTGAAGT
GGAAGCTGCAGGCACTGAAAAAGAAGCTGGCACAGGGCGGAGGAGGCTCAGGCAGTATGATTAAGATCGC
TACGCGGAAGTACCTGGGGAAACAGAACGTCTACGACATAGGTGTGGAGCGCGATCACAACTTTGCTCTG
AAAAATGGATTTATCGCCAGCAACTGCACAATGGGCTGGGAAGCGTCCACCGAGCGGTTGTACCCCGAGG
ACGGCGTGCTGAAGGGCGACATTAAGATGGCCCTGCGCCTGAAGGACGGCGGCCGCTACCTGGCGGACTT
CAAGACCACCTACAAGGCCAAGAAGCCCGTGCAGATGCCCGGCGCCTACAACGTCGACCGCAAGTTGGAC
ATCACCTCCCACAACGAGGACTACACCGTGGTGGAACAGTACGAACGCTCCGAGGGCCGCCACTCCACCG
GCGGCATGGACGAGCTGTACAAGTGATTAATTAAGAATTCGACCCAGCTTTCTTGTACAAAGTGGTTGGT
AAGCCTATCCCTAACCCTCTCCTCGGTCTCGATTCTACGTAGTAATGAGCTAGCAGTCTCGAGGTTAACG
AATTCCGCCCCCCCCCTAACGTTACTGGCCGAAGCCGCTTGGAATAAGGCCGGTGTGCGCTTGTCTATAT
GTTATTTTCCACCATATTGCCGTCTTTTGGCAATGTGAGGGCCCGGAAACCTGGCCCTGTCTTCTTGACG
AGCATTCCTAGGGGTCTTTCCCCTCTCGCCAAAGGAATGCAAGGTCTGTTGAATGTCGTGAAGGAAGCAG
TTCCTCTGGAAGCTTCTTGAAGACAAACAACGTCTGTAGCGACCCTTTGCAGGCAGCGGAACCCCCCACC
TGGCGACAGGTGCCCCTGCGGCCAAAAGCCACGTGTATAAGATACACCTGCAAAGGCGGCACAACCCCAG
TGCCACGTTGTGAGTTGGATAGTTGTGGAAAGAGTCAAATGGCTCTCCTCAAGCGTATTCAACAAGGGGC
TGAAGGATGCCCAGAAGGTACCCCATTGTATGGGATCTGATCTGGGGCCTCGGTGCACATGCTTTACATG
TGTTTAGTCGAGGTTAAAAAAACGTCTAGGCCCCCCGAACCACGGGGACGTGGTTTTCCTTTGAAAAACA
CGATAATACCATGGTGAGCAAGGGCGAGGAGCTGTTCACCGGGGTGGTGCCCATCCTGGTCGAGCTGGAC
GGCGACGTAAACGGCCACAAGTTCAGCGTGTCCGGCGAGGGCGAGGGCGATGCCACCTACGGCAAGCTGA
CCCTGAAGTTCATCTGCACCACCGGCAAGCTGCCCGTGCCCTGGCCCACCCTCGTGACCACCCTGACCTA
CGGCGTGCAGTGCTTCAGCCGCTACCCCGACCACATGAAGCAGCACGACTTCTTCAAGTCCGCCATGCCC
GAAGGCTACGTCCAGGAGCGCACCATCTTCTTCAAGGACGACGGCAACTACAAGACCCGCGCCGAGGTGA
AGTTCGAGGGCGACACCCTGGTGAACCGCATCGAGCTGAAGGGCATCGACTTCAAGGAGGACGGCAACAT
CCTGGGGCACAAGCTGGAGTACAACTACAACAGCCACAACGTCTATATCATGGCCGACAAGCAGAAGAAC
GGCATCAAGGTGAACTTCAAGATCCGCCACAACATCGAGGACGGCAGCGTGCAGCTCGCCGACCACTACC
AGCAGAACACCCCCATCGGCGACGGCCCCGTGCTGCTGCCCGACAACCACTACCTGAGCACCCAGTCCGC
CCTGAGCAAAGACCCCAACGAGAAGCGCGATCACATGGTCCTGCTGGAGTTCGTGACCGCCGCCGGGATC
ACTCTCGGCATGGACGAGCTGTACAAGTAACACCGGTGGCGCGTTAAGTCGACAATCAACCTCTGGATTA
CAAAATTTGTGAAAGATTGACTGGTATTCTTAACTATGTTGCTCCTTTTACGCTATGTGGATACGCTGCT
TTAATGCCTTTGTATCATGCTATTGCTTCCCGTATGGCTTTCATTTTCTCCTCCTTGTATAAATCCTGGT
TGCTGTCTCTTTATGAGGAGTTGTGGCCCGTTGTCAGGCAACGTGGCGTGGTGTGCACTGTGTTTGCTGA
CGCAACCCCCACTGGTTGGGGCATTGCCACCACCTGTCAGCTCCTTTCCGGGACTTTCGCTTTCCCCCTC
CCTATTGCCACGGCGGAACTCATCGCCGCCTGCCTTGCCCGCTGCTGGACAGGGGCTCGGCTGTTGGGCA
CTGACAATTCCGTGGTGTTGTCGGGGAAATCATCGTCCTTTCCTTGGCTGCTCGCCTGTGTTGCCACCTG
GATTCTGCGCGGGACGTCCTTCTGCTACGTCCCTTCGGCCCTCAATCCAGCGGACCTTCCTTCCCGCGGC
CTGCTGCCGGCTCTGCGGCCTCTTCCGCGTCTTCGCCTTCGCCCTCAGACGAGTCGGATCTCCCTTTGGG
CCGCCTCCCCGCGTCGACTTTAAGACCAATGACTTACAAGGCAGCTGTAGATCTTAGCCACTTTTTAAAA
GAAAAGGGGGGACTGGAAGGGCTAATTCACTCCCAACGAAGACAAGATCTGCTTTTTGCTTGTACTGGGT
CTCTCTGGTTAGACCAGATCTGAGCCTGGGAGCTCTCTGGCTAACTAGGGAACCCACTGCTTAAGCCTCA
ATAAAGCTTGCCTTGAGTGCTTCAAGTAGTGTGTGCCCGTCTGTTGTGTGACTCTGGTAACTAGAGATCC
CTCAGACCCTTTTAGTCAGTGTGGAAAATCTCTAGCAGTACGTATAGTAGTTCATGTCATCTTATTATTC
AGTATTTATAACTTGCAAAGAAATGAATATCAGAGAGTGAGAGGAACTTGTTTATTGCAGCTTATAATGG
TTACAAATAAAGCAATAGCATCACAAATTTCACAAATAAAGCATTTTTTTCACTGCATTCTAGTTGTGGT
TTGTCCAAACTCATCAATGTATCTTATCATGTCTGGCTCTAGCTATCCCGCCCCTAACTCCGCCCATCCC
GCCCCTAACTCCGCCCAGTTCCGCCCATTCTCCGCCCCATGGCTGACTAATTTTTTTTATTTATGCAGAG
GCCGAGGCCGCCTCGGCCTCTGAGCTATTCCAGAAGTAGTGAGGAGGCTTTTTTGGAGGCCTAGGGACGT
ACCCAATTCGCCCTATAGTGAGTCGTATTACGCGCGCTCACTGGCCGTCGTTTTACAACGTCGTGACTGG
GAAAACCCTGGCGTTACCCAACTTAATCGCCTTGCAGCACATCCCCCTTTCGCCAGCTGGCGTAATAGCG
AAGAGGCCCGCACCGATCGCCCTTCCCAACAGTTGCGCAGCCTGAATGGCGAATGGG
[124 nt withheld, positions 4048-4171]
C
[91 nt withheld, positions 4173-4263]
A
[49 nt withheld, positions 4265-4313]
CCTTTGACGTTGGAGTCCACGTTCTTT
[37 nt withheld, positions 4341-4377]
ACCCTATCTCGGTCTATTCTTTTGATTTATAAGGGATTTTGCCGATTTCGGCCTATTGGTTAAAAAATGA
GCTGATTTAACAAAAATTTAACGCGAATTTTAACAAAATATTAACGCTTACAATTTAGGTGGCACTTTTC
GGGGAAATGTGCGCGGAACCCCTATTTGTTTATTTTTCTAAATACATTCAAATATGTATCCGCTCATGAG
ACAATAACCCTGATAAATGCTTCAATAATATTGAAAAAGGAAGAGTATGAGTATTCAACATTTCCGTGTC
GCCCTTATTCCCTTTTTTGCGGCATTTTGCCTTCCTGTTTTTGCTCACCCAGAAACGCTGGTGAAAGTAA
AAGATGCTGAAGATCAGTTGGGTGCACGAGTGGGTTACATCGAACTGGATCTCAACAGCGGTAAGATCCT
TGAGAGTTTTCGCCCCGAAGAACGTTTTCCAATGATGAGCACTTTTAAAGTTCTGCTATGTGGCGCGGTA
TTATCCCGTATTGACGCCGGGCAAGAGCAACTCGGTCGCCGCATACACTATTCTCAGAATGACTTGGTTG
AGTACTCACCAGTCACAGAAAAGCATCTTACGGATGGCATGACAGTAAGAGAATTATGCAGTGCTGCCAT
AACCATGAGTGATAACACTGCGGCCAACTTACTTCTGACAACGATCGGAGGACCGAAGGAGCTAACCGCT
TTTTTGCACAACATGGGGGATCATGTAACTCGCCTTGATCGTTGGGAACCGGAGCTGAATGAAGCCATAC
CAAACGACGAGCGTGACACCACGATGCCTGTAGCAATGGCAACAACGTTGCGCAAACTATTAACTGGCGA
ACTACTTACTCTAGCTTCCCGGCAACAATTAATAGACTGGATGGAGGCGGATAAAGTTGCAGGACCACTT
CTGCGCTCGGCCCTTCCGGCTGGCTGGTTTATTGCTGATAAATCTGGAGCCGGTGAGCGTGGGTCTCGCG
GTATCATTGCAGCACTGGGGCCAGATGGTAAGCCCTCCCGTATCGTAGTTATCTACACGACGGGGAGTCA
GGCAACTATGGATGAACGAAATAGACAGATCGCTGAGATAGGTGCCTCACTGATTAAGCATTGGTAACTG
TCAGACCAAGTTTACTCATATATACTTTAGATTGATTTAAAACTTCATTTTTAATTTAAAAGGATCTAGG
TGAAGATCCTTTTTGATAATCTCATGACCAAAATCCCTTAACGTGAGTTTTCGTTCCACTGAGCGTCAGA
CCCCGTAGAAAAGATCAAAGGATCTTCTTGAGATCCTTTTTTTCTGCGCGTAATCTGCTGCTTGCAAACA
AAAAAACCACCGCTACCAGCGGTGGTTTGTTTGCCGGATCAAGAGCTACCAACTCTTTTTCCGAAGGTAA
CTGGCTTCAGCAGAGCGCAGATACCAAATACTGTTCTTCTAGTGTAGCCGTAGTTAGGCCACCACTTCAA
GAACTCTGTAGCACCGCCTACATACCTCGCTCTGCTAATCCTGTTACCAGTGGCTGCTGCCAGTGGCGAT
AAGTCGTGTCTTACCGGGTTGGACTCAAGACGATAGTTACCGGATAAGGCGCAGCGGTCGGGCTGAACGG
GGGGTTCGTGCACACAGCCCAGCTTGGAGCGAACGACCTACACCGAACTGAGATACCTACAGCGTGAGCT
ATGAGAAAGCGCCACGCTTCCCGAAGGGAGAAAGGCGGACAGGTATCCGGTAAGCGGCAGGGTCGGAACA
GGAGAGCGCACGAGGGAGCTTCCAGGGGGAAACGCCTGGTATCTTTATAGTCCTGTCGGGTTTCGCCACC
TCTGACTTGAGCGTCGATTTTTGTGATGCTCGTCAGGGGGGCGGAGCCTATGGAAAAACGCCAGCAACGC
GGCCTTTTTACGGTTCCTGGCCTTTTGCTGGCCTTTTGCTCACATGTTCTTTCCTGCGTTATCCCCTGAT
TCTGTGGATAACCGTATTACCGCCTTTGAGTGAGCTGATACCGCTCGCCGCAGCCGAACGACCGAGCGCA
GCGAGTCAGTGAGCGAGGAAGCGGAAGAGCGCCCAATACGCAAACCGCCTCTCCCCGCGCGTTGGCCGAT
TCATTAATGCAGCTGGCACGACAGGTTTCCCGACTGGAAAGCGGGCAGTGAGCGCAACGCAATTAATGTG
AGTTAGCTCACTCATTAGGCACCCCAGGCTTTACACTTTATGCTTCCGGCTCGTATGTTGTGTGGAATTG
TGAGCGGATAACAATTTCACACAGGAAACAGCTATGACCATGATTACGCCAAGCGCGCAATTAACCCTCA
CTAAAGGGAACAAAAGCTGGAGCTGCAAGCTTAATGTAGTCTTATGCAATACTCTTGTAGTCTTGCAACA
TGGTAACGATGAGTTAGCAACATGCCTTACAAGGAGAGAAAAAGCACCGTGCATGCCGATTGGTGGAAGT
AAGGTGGTACGATCGTGCCTTATTAGGAAGGCAACAGACGGGTCTGACATGGATTGGACGAACCACTGAA
TTGCCGCATTGCAGAGATATTGTATTTAAGTGCCTAGCTCGATACATAAACGGGTCTCTCTGGTTAGACC
AGATCTGAGCCTGGGAGCTCTCTGGCTAACTAGGGAACCCACTGCTTAAGCCTCAATAAAGCTTGCCTTG
AGTGCTTCAAGTAGTGTGTGCCCGTCTGTTGTGTGACTCTGGTAACTAGAGATCCCTCAGACCCTTTTAG
TCAGTGTGGAAAATCTCTAGCAGTGGCGCCCGAACAGGGACTTGAAAGCGAAAGGGAAACCAGAGGAGCT
CTCTCGACGCAGGACTCGGCTTGCTGAAGCGCGCACGGCAAGAGGCGAGGGGCGGCGACTGGTGAGTACG
CCAAAAATTTTGACTAGCGGAGGCTAGAAGGAGAGAGATGGGTGCGAGAGCGTCAGTATTAAGCGGGGGA
GAATTAGATCGCGATGGGAAAAAATTCGGTTAAGGCCAGGGGGAAAGAAAAAATATAAATTAAAACATAT
AGTATGGGCAAGCAGGGAGCTAGAACGATTCGCAGTTAATCCTGGCCTGTTAGAAACATCAGAAGGCTGT
AGACAAATACTGGGACAGCTACAACCATCCCTTCAGACAGGATCAGAAGAACTTAGATCATTATATAATA
CAGTAGCAACCCTCTATTGTGTGCATCAAAGGATAGAGATAAAAGACACCAAGGAAGCTTTAGACAAGAT
AGAGGAAGAGCAAAACAAAAGTAAGACCACCGCACAGCAAGCGGCCGCTGATCTTCAGACCTGGAGGAGG
AGATATGAGGGACAATTGGAGAAGTGAATTATATAAATATAAAGTAGTAAAAATTGAACCATTAGGAGTA
GCACCCACCAAGGCAAAGAGAAGAGTGGTGCAGAGAGAAAAAAGAGCAGTGGGAATAGGAGCTTTGTTCC
TTGGGTTCTTGGGAGCAGCAGGAAGCACTATGGGCGCAGCGTCAATGACGCTGACGGTACAGGCCAGACA
ATTATTGTCTGGTATAGTGCAGCAGCAGAACAATTTGCTGAGGGCTATTGAGGCGCAACAGCATCTGTTG
CAACTCACAGTCTGGGGCATCAAGCAGCTCCAGGCAAGAATCCTGGCTGTGGAAAGATACCTAAAGGATC
AACAGCTCCTGGGGATTTGGGGTTGCTCTGGAAAACTCATTTGCACCACTGCTGTGCCTTGGAATGCTAG
TTGGAGTAATAAATCTCTGGAACAGATTTGGAATCACACGACCTGGATGGAGTGGGACAGAGAAATTAAC
AATTACACAAGCTTAATACACTCCTTAATTGAAGAATCGCAAAACCAGCAAGAAAAGAATGAACAAGAAT
TATTGGAATTAGATAAATGGGCAAGTTTGTGGAATTGGTTTAACATAACAAATTGGCTGTGGTATATAAA
ATTATTCATAATGATAGTAGGAGGCTTGGTAGGTTTAAGAATAGTTTTTGCTGTACTTTCTATAGTGAAT
AGAGTTAGGCAGGGATATTCACCATTATCGTTTCAGACCCACCTCCCAACCCCGAGGGGACCCTTGCGCC
TTTTCCAAGGCAGCCCTGGGTTTGCGCAGGGACGCGGCTGCTCTGGGCGTGGTTCCGGGAAACGCAGCGG
CGCCGACCCTGGGTCTCGCACATTCTTCACGTCCGTTCGCAGCGTCACCCGGATCTTCGCCGCTACCCTT
GTGGGCCCCCCGGCGACGCTTCCTGCTCCGCCCCTAAGTCGGGAAGGTTCCTTGCGGTTCGCGGCGTGCC
GGACGTGACAAACGGAAGCCGCACGTCTCACTAGTACCCTCGCAGACGGACAGCGCCAGGGAGCAATGGC
AGCGCGCCGACCGCGATGGGCTGTGGCCAATAGCGGCTGCTCAGCAGGGCGCGCCGAGAGCAGCGGCCGG
GAAGGGGCGGTGCGGGAGGCGGGGTGTGGGGCGGTAGTGTGGGCCCTGTTCCTGCCCGCGCGGTGTTCCG
CATTCTGCAAGCCTCCGGAGCGCACGTCGGCAGTCGGCTCCCTCGTTGACCGAATCACCGACCTCTCTCC
CCAGGGGGTACCCAGCTGTCTAGAGAATTCTAGATCTTGAGACAAATGGCAGTATTCATCCACAATTTTA
AAAGAAAAGGGGGGATTGGGGGGTACAGTGCAGGGGAAAGAATAGTAGACATAATAGCAACAGACATACA
AACTAAAGAATTACAAAAACAAATTACAAAAATTCAAAATTTTCGGGTTTATTACAGGGACAGCAGAGAT
CCACTTTGGCGCCGGCTCGAGGGGG
Features (pLannotate 1.2.2; 32 found; start..end, strand, type, name):
     65..368     +  enhancer       CMV enhancer: human cytomegalovirus immediate early enhancer
    369..572     +  promoter       CMV promoter: human cytomegalovirus (CMV) immediate early promoter
    595..619     +  protein_bind   attB1: mutant version of attB; recombination site for the Gateway® BP reaction BP Clonase™
    820..1143    +  CDS            mScarlet (fragment): mScarlet is a basic (constitutively fluorescent) red fluorescent protein published in 2016, derived from synthetic construct. It has moderate acid sensitivity.
   1162..1186    -  protein_bind   attB2: mutant version of attB; recombination site for the Gateway® BP reaction BP Clonase™
   1188..1229    +  CDS            V5 tag: epitope tag from simian virus 5
   1268..1828    +  misc_feature   IRES: internal ribosome entry site (IRES) of the encephalomyocarditis virus (EMCV)
   1831..2550    +  CDS            EGFP: the original enhanced GFP (Yang et al., 1996) mammalian codon-optimized
   2574..3162    +  misc_feature   WPRE: woodchuck hepatitis virus posttranscriptional regulatory element
   3213..3232    +  misc_feature   cPPT/CTS (fragment): central polypurine tract and central termination sequence of HIV-1
   3234..3467    +  LTR            3' LTR (ΔU3): self-inactivating 3' long terminal repeat (LTR) from HIV-1
   3545..3666    +  polyA_signal   SV40 poly(A) signal: SV40 polyadenylation signal
   3706..3841    +  rep_origin     SV40 ori: SV40 origin of replication
   3862..3880    -  promoter       T7 promoter: promoter for bacteriophage T7 RNA polymerase
   3888..4043    +  CDS            lacZα (fragment): LacZα fragment of β-galactosidase; lacZ fragment
   4048..4476    +  rep_origin     f1 ori (sequence partly withheld): f1 bacteriophage origin of replication; arrow indicates direction of (+) strand synthesis
   4529..4633    +  promoter       AmpR promoter: bla
   4634..5494    +  CDS            AmpR: β-lactamase; bla; confers resistance to ampicillin, carbenicillin, and related antibiotics
   5665..6253    +  rep_origin     ori: high-copy-number ColE1/pMB1/pBR322/pUC origin of replication
   6436..6528    +  CDS            lacI (fragment): lac repressor; lacI; The lac repressor binds to the lac operator to inhibit transcription in E. coli. This inhibition can be relieved by adding lactose or isopropyl-β-D-thiogalactopyranoside (IPTG).
   6541..6562    +  protein_bind   CAP binding site: CAP binding activates transcription in the presence of cAMP. E. coli catabolite activator protein
   6577..6607    +  promoter       lac promoter: promoter for the E. coli lac operon
   6615..6631    +  protein_bind   lac operator: The lac repressor binds to the lac operator to inhibit transcription in E. coli. This inhibition can be relieved by adding lactose or isopropyl-β-D-thiogalactopyranoside (IPTG). lac repressor encoded by lacI
   6676..6694    +  promoter       T3 promoter: promoter for bacteriophage T3 RNA polymerase
   6722..6948    +  promoter       RSV promoter: Rous sarcoma virus enhancer/promoter
   6949..7129    +  LTR            5' LTR (truncated): truncated 5' long terminal repeat (LTR) from HIV-1
   7176..7301    +  misc_feature   HIV-1 Ψ: packaging signal of human immunodeficiency virus type 1
   7285..7648    +  CDS            HIV-1 gag (fragment): gag protein from human immunodeficiency virus 1; gag
   7794..8027    +  misc_feature   RRE: The Rev response element (RRE) of HIV-1 allows for Rev-dependent mRNA export from the nucleus to the cytoplasm.
   8404..8430    +  CDS            Rev (fragment): human immunodeficiency virus 1 (HIV-1) Rev protein; rev; enhances nuclear export of unspliced and incompletely spliced viral mRNAs
   8431..8931    +  promoter       hPGK promoter: human phosphoglycerate kinase 1 promoter
   8993..9110    +  misc_feature   cPPT/CTS: central polypurine tract and central termination sequence of HIV-1
