[The description below was written by a language model from this plasmid's Addgene catalogue record and pLannotate feature annotations shown in this document.]
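Description:
pAC10044_pLX-LZB_NpuDnaE(C)-mScarlet(insCys;141-232)-IRES-GFP is a 9,162 bp lentiviral mammalian expression plasmid made by Gateway recombination into the pLX-DEST-IRES-EGFP destination backbone. It is propagated in E. coli through a high-copy ColE1/pUC-type origin with ampicillin resistance (bla), and it also carries an f1 origin and an SV40 origin. The viral framework is of the third-generation, self-inactivating type. An RSV promoter drives a truncated HIV-1 5' LTR, followed by the Ψ packaging signal with a gag fragment, the Rev response element and a cPPT/CTS. A WPRE and a ΔU3 3' LTR lie downstream of the cargo, followed by an SV40 polyadenylation signal. An hPGK promoter annotation sits just upstream of the cPPT; the record does not explain its role.

The payload is a bicistronic cassette driven by the CMV enhancer/promoter. Between the attB1 and attB2 sites lies a synthetic open reading frame that, by its name, comprises an LZB module (presumably a leucine-zipper dimerisation domain), the C-terminal half of the Npu DnaE split intein, and the C-terminal mScarlet fragment (residues 141-232) with an inserted cysteine. Only the mScarlet portion is picked up by the automated annotation. A V5 tag is annotated just after attB2, but the record does not say whether it is translated in frame. An EMCV IRES then allows EGFP to be translated from the same transcript, marking transduced cells independently.

The construct belongs to a split selectable marker system. This half is non-fluorescent alone and is presumably paired with a partner vector carrying the complementary N-terminal intein–mScarlet fragment. Protein trans-splicing would then reconstitute intact red mScarlet only in cells that received both vectors, so that co-transduced cells can be identified with a single marker.
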