Addgene plasmid #122767: pAC10044_pLX-LZB_NpuDnaE(C)-mScarlet(insCys;141-232)-IRES-GFP
Purpose: Plasmid 44:Lentiviral vector encoding LZB_NpuDnaE(C)-mScarlet(insCys;141-232)and EGFP
Depositing lab: Albert Cheng. Publication: Split Selectable Markers. Jillette N, Du M, Cheng AW. bioRxiv 452979 10.1101/452979.
Backbone
  Vector backbone: pAC10095_pLX-DEST-IRES-EGFP (Addgene# 122815)
  Vector type: Mammalian Expression, Lentiviral
  Selectable markers: LZB_NpuDnaE(C)-mScarlet(insCys;141-232)
Growth in bacteria
  Bacterial resistance: Ampicillin, 100 μg/mL
  Growth temperature: 30°C
  Growth strain: NEB Stable
  Copy number: Unknown
Gene/Insert
  Gene/Insert name: LZB_NpuDnaE(C)-mScarlet(insCys;141-232)
  Species: Synthetic
  Cloning method: Gateway Cloning
  Sequencing primers: 5′ CMV-Forward; 3′ IRES-R
Terms and licenses: Academic/Nonprofit Terms; Industry Terms: Not Available to Industry
Depositor comments: Please visit https://www.biorxiv.org/content/10.1101/452979v2 for BioRxiv preprint.
How to cite: pAC10044_pLX-LZB_NpuDnaE(C)-mScarlet(insCys;141-232)-IRES-GFP was a gift from Albert Cheng (Addgene plasmid # 122767)
